>Addgene plasmid #125441 | Lenti-(BB)-hPGK-KRAB-dCas9-P2A-BlastR VEGFA-TSS-guide2 | addgene full sequence | sequence record 251305 | Addgene NGS Result
GTTTTAGAGCTAGAAATAGCAAGTTAAAATAAGGCTAGTCCGTTATCAACTTGAAAAAGTGGCACCGAGT
CGGTGCTTTTTTGAATTCGCTAGCTAGGTCTTGAAAGGGGTTGGGGTTGCGCCTTTTCCAAGGCAGCCCT
GGGTTTGCGCAGGGACGCGGCTGCTCTGGGCGTGGTTCCGGGAAACGCAGCGGCGCCGACCCTGGGTCTC
GCACATTCTTCACGTCCGTTCGCAGCGTCACCCGGATCTTCGCCGCTACCCTTGTGGGCCCCCCGGCGAC
GCTTCCTGCTCCGCCCCTAAGTCGGGAAGGTTCCTTGCGGTTCGCGGCGTGCCGGACGTGACAAACGGAA
GCCGCACGTCTCACTAGTACCCTCGCAGACGGACAGCGCCAGGGAGCAATGGCAGCGCGCCGACCGCGAT
GGGCTGTGGCCAATAGCGGCTGCTCAGCAGGGCGCGCCGAGAGCAGCGGCCGGGAAGGGGCGGTGCGGGA
GGCGGGGTGTGGGGCGGTAGTGTGGGCCCTGTTCCTGCCCGCGCGGTGTTCCGCATTCTGCAAGCCTCCG
GAGCGCACGTCGGCAGTCGGCTCCCTCGTTGACCGAATCACCGACCTCTCTCCCCAGGACCGGTGATCCG
CCACCATGGATGCTAAGTCACTAACTGCCTGGTCCCGGACACTGGTGACCTTCAAGGATGTATTTGTGGA
CTTCACCAGGGAGGAGTGGAAGCTGCTGGACACTGCTCAGCAGATCGTGTACAGAAATGTGATGCTGGAG
AACTATAAGAACCTGGTTTCCTTGGGTTATCAGCTTACTAAGCCAGATGTGATCCTCCGGTTGGAGAAGG
GAGAAGAGCCCGGCGGTTCCGGCGGAGGGTCGATGGACAAGAAGTACAGCATCGGCCTGGCCATCGGCAC
CAACTCTGTCGGCTGGGCCGTGATCACCGACGAGTACAAGGTGCCCAGCAAGAAATTCAAGGTGCTGGGC
AACACCGACCGGCACAGCATCAAGAAGAACCTGATCGGCGCCCTGCTGTTCGACAGCGGAGAAACAGCCG
AGGCCACCCGGCTGAAGAGAACCGCCAGAAGAAGATACACCAGACGGAAGAACCGGATCTGCTATCTGCA
AGAGATCTTCAGCAACGAGATGGCCAAGGTGGACGACAGCTTCTTCCACAGACTGGAAGAGTCCTTCCTG
GTGGAAGAGGATAAGAAGCACGAGCGGCACCCCATCTTCGGCAACATCGTGGACGAGGTGGCCTACCACG
AGAAGTACCCCACCATCTACCACCTGAGAAAGAAACTGGTGGACAGCACCGACAAGGCCGACCTGCGGCT
GATCTATCTGGCCCTGGCCCACATGATCAAGTTCCGGGGCCACTTCCTGATCGAGGGCGACCTGAACCCC
GACAACAGCGACGTGGACAAGCTGTTCATCCAGCTGGTGCAGACCTACAACCAGCTGTTCGAGGAAAACC
CCATCAACGCCAGCGGCGTGGACGCCAAGGCCATCCTGTCTGCCAGACTGAGCAAGAGCAGACGGCTGGA
AAATCTGATCGCCCAGCTGCCCGGCGAGAAGAAGAATGGCCTGTTCGGCAACCTGATTGCCCTGAGCCTG
GGCCTGACCCCCAACTTCAAGAGCAACTTCGACCTGGCCGAGGATGCCAAACTGCAGCTGAGCAAGGACA
CCTACGACGACGACCTGGACAACCTGCTGGCCCAGATCGGCGACCAGTACGCCGACCTGTTTCTGGCCGC
CAAGAACCTGTCCGACGCCATCCTGCTGAGCGACATCCTGAGAGTGAACACCGAGATCACCAAGGCCCCC
CTGAGCGCCTCTATGATCAAGAGATACGACGAGCACCACCAGGACCTGACCCTGCTGAAAGCTCTCGTGC
GGCAGCAGCTGCCTGAGAAGTACAAAGAGATTTTCTTCGACCAGAGCAAGAACGGCTACGCCGGCTACAT
CGATGGCGGAGCCAGCCAGGAAGAGTTCTACAAGTTCATCAAGCCCATCCTGGAAAAGATGGACGGCACC
GAGGAACTGCTCGTGAAGCTGAACAGAGAGGACCTGCTGCGGAAGCAGCGGACCTTCGACAACGGCAGCA
TCCCCCACCAGATCCACCTGGGAGAGCTGCACGCCATTCTGCGGCGGCAGGAAGATTTTTACCCATTCCT
GAAGGACAACCGGGAAAAGATCGAGAAGATCCTGACCTTCCGCATCCCCTACTACGTGGGCCCTCTGGCC
AGGGGAAACAGCAGATTCGCCTGGATGACCAGAAAGAGCGAGGAAACCATCACCCCCTGGAACTTCGAGG
AAGTGGTGGACAAGGGCGCCAGCGCCCAGAGCTTCATCGAGCGGATGACCAACTTCGATAAGAACCTGCC
CAACGAGAAGGTGCTGCCCAAGCACAGCCTGCTGTACGAGTACTTCACCGTGTACAACGAGCTGACCAAA
GTGAAATACGTGACCGAGGGAATGAGAAAGCCCGCCTTCCTGAGCGGCGAGCAGAAAAAAGCCATCGTGG
ACCTGCTGTTCAAGACCAACCGGAAAGTGACCGTGAAGCAGCTGAAAGAGGACTACTTCAAGAAAATCGA
GTGCTTCGACTCCGTGGAAATCTCCGGCGTGGAAGATCGGTTCAACGCCTCCCTGGGCACATACCACGAT
CTGCTGAAAATTATCAAGGACAAGGACTTCCTGGACAATGAGGAAAACGAGGACATTCTGGAAGATATCG
TGCTGACCCTGACACTGTTTGAGGACAGAGAGATGATCGAGGAACGGCTGAAAACCTATGCCCACCTGTT
CGACGACAAAGTGATGAAGCAGCTGAAGCGGCGGAGATACACCGGCTGGGGCAGGCTGAGCCGGAAGCTG
ATCAACGGCATCCGGGACAAGCAGTCCGGCAAGACAATCCTGGATTTCCTGAAGTCCGACGGCTTCGCCA
ACAGAAACTTCATGCAGCTGATCCACGACGACAGCCTGACCTTTAAAGAGGACATCCAGAAAGCCCAGGT
GTCCGGCCAGGGCGATAGCCTGCACGAGCACATTGCCAATCTGGCCGGCAGCCCCGCCATTAAGAAGGGC
ATCCTGCAGACAGTGAAGGTGGTGGACGAGCTCGTGAAAGTGATGGGCCGGCACAAGCCCGAGAACATCG
TGATCGAAATGGCCAGAGAGAACCAGACCACCCAGAAGGGACAGAAGAACAGCCGCGAGAGAATGAAGCG
GATCGAAGAGGGCATCAAAGAGCTGGGCAGCCAGATCCTGAAAGAACACCCCGTGGAAAACACCCAGCTG
CAGAACGAGAAGCTGTACCTGTACTACCTGCAGAATGGGCGGGATATGTACGTGGACCAGGAACTGGACA
TCAACCGGCTGTCCGACTACGATGTGGACGCTATCGTGCCTCAGAGCTTTCTGAAGGACGACTCCATCGA
TAACAAAGTGCTGACTCGGAGCGACAAGAACCGGGGCAAGAGCGACAACGTGCCCTCCGAAGAGGTCGTG
AAGAAGATGAAGAACTACTGGCGCCAGCTGCTGAATGCCAAGCTGATTACCCAGAGGAAGTTCGACAATC
TGACCAAGGCCGAGAGAGGCGGCCTGAGCGAACTGGATAAGGCCGGCTTCATCAAGAGACAGCTGGTGGA
AACCCGGCAGATCACAAAGCACGTGGCACAGATCCTGGACTCCCGGATGAACACTAAGTACGACGAGAAC
GACAAACTGATCCGGGAAGTGAAAGTGATCACCCTGAAGTCCAAGCTGGTGTCCGATTTCCGGAAGGATT
TCCAGTTTTACAAAGTGCGCGAGATCAACAACTACCACCACGCCCACGACGCCTACCTGAACGCCGTCGT
GGGAACCGCCCTGATCAAAAAGTACCCTAAGCTGGAAAGCGAGTTCGTGTACGGCGACTACAAGGTGTAC
GACGTGCGGAAGATGATCGCCAAGAGCGAGCAGGAAATCGGCAAGGCTACCGCCAAGTACTTCTTCTACA
GCAACATCATGAACTTTTTCAAGACCGAGATTACCCTGGCCAACGGCGAGATCCGGAAGCGGCCTCTGAT
CGAGACAAACGGCGAAACAGGCGAGATCGTGTGGGATAAGGGCCGGGACTTTGCCACCGTGCGGAAAGTG
CTGTCTATGCCCCAAGTGAATATCGTGAAAAAGACCGAGGTGCAGACAGGCGGCTTCAGCAAAGAGTCTA
TCCTGCCCAAGAGGAACAGCGACAAGCTGATCGCCAGAAAGAAGGACTGGGACCCTAAGAAGTACGGCGG
CTTCGACAGCCCCACCGTGGCCTATTCTGTGCTGGTGGTGGCCAAAGTGGAAAAGGGCAAGTCCAAGAAA
CTGAAGAGTGTGAAAGAGCTGCTGGGGATCACCATCATGGAAAGAAGCAGCTTCGAGAAGAATCCCATCG
ACTTTCTGGAAGCCAAGGGCTACAAAGAAGTGAAAAAGGACCTGATCATCAAGCTGCCTAAGTACTCCCT
GTTCGAGCTGGAAAACGGCCGGAAGAGAATGCTGGCCTCTGCCGGCGAACTGCAGAAGGGAAACGAACTG
GCCCTGCCCTCCAAATATGTGAACTTCCTGTACCTGGCCAGCCACTATGAGAAGCTGAAGGGCTCCCCCG
AGGATAATGAGCAGAAACAGCTGTTTGTGGAACAGCACAAACACTACCTGGACGAGATCATCGAGCAGAT
CAGCGAGTTCTCCAAGAGAGTGATCCTGGCCGACGCTAATCTGGACAAGGTGCTGAGCGCCTACAACAAG
CACAGAGACAAGCCTATCAGAGAGCAGGCCGAGAATATCATCCACCTGTTTACCCTGACCAGTCTGGGAG
CCCCTGCCGCCTTCAAGTACTTTGACACCACCATCGACCGGAAGAGGTACACCAGCACCAAAGAGGTGCT
GGACGCCACCCTGATCCACCAGAGCATCACCGGCCTGTACGAGACACGGATCGACCTGTCTCAGCTGGGA
GGCGACGCCTATCCCTATGACGTGCCCGATTATGCCAGCCTGGGCAGCGGCTCCCCCAAGAAAAAACGCA
AGGTGGAAGATCCTAAGAAAAAGCGGAAAGTGGACGGCATTGGTAGTGGGAGCAACGGCAGCAGCGGGGA
TCCGGCCGCAACAAACTTCTCTCTGCTGAAACAAGCCGGAGATGTCGAAGAGAATCCTGGACCGATGGCC
AAGCCTTTGTCTCAAGAAGAATCCACCCTCATTGAAAGAGCAACGGCTACAATCAACAGCATCCCCATCT
CTGAAGACTACAGCGTCGCCAGCGCAGCTCTCTCTAGCGACGGCCGCATCTTCACTGGTGTCAATGTATA
TCATTTTACTGGGGGACCTTGTGCAGAACTCGTGGTGCTGGGCACTGCTGCTGCTGCGGCAGCTGGCAAC
CTGACTTGTATCGTCGCGATCGGAAATGAGAACAGGGGCATCTTGAGCCCCTGCGGACGGTGCCGACAGG
TGCTTCTCGATCTGCATCCTGGGATCAAAGCCATAGTGAAGGACAGTGATGGACAGCCGACGGCAGTTGG
GATTCGTGAATTGCTGCCCTCTGGTTATGTGTGGGAGGGCTAAGAATTCGATATCAAGCTTATCGGTAAT
CAACCTCTGGATTACAAAATTTGTGAAAGATTGACTGGTATTCTTAACTATGTTGCTCCTTTTACGCTAT
GTGGATACGCTGCTTTAATGCCTTTGTATCATGCTATTGCTTCCCGTATGGCTTTCATTTTCTCCTCCTT
GTATAAATCCTGGTTGCTGTCTCTTTATGAGGAGTTGTGGCCCGTTGTCAGGCAACGTGGCGTGGTGTGC
ACTGTGTTTGCTGACGCAACCCCCACTGGTTGGGGCATTGCCACCACCTGTCAGCTCCTTTCCGGGACTT
TCGCTTTCCCCCTCCCTATTGCCACGGCGGAACTCATCGCCGCCTGCCTTGCCCGCTGCTGGACAGGGGC
TCGGCTGTTGGGCACTGACAATTCCGTGGTGTTGTCGGGGAAATCATCGTCCTTTCCTTGGCTGCTCGCC
TGTGTTGCCACCTGGATTCTGCGCGGGACGTCCTTCTGCTACGTCCCTTCGGCCCTCAATCCAGCGGACC
TTCCTTCCCGCGGCCTGCTGCCGGCTCTGCGGCCTCTTCCGCGTCTTCGCCTTCGCCCTCAGACGAGTCG
GATCTCCCTTTGGGCCGCCTCCCCGCGTCGACTTTAAGACCAATGACTTACAAGGCAGCTGTAGATCTTA
GCCACTTTTTAAAAGAAAAGGGGGGACTGGAAGGGCTAATTCACTCCCAACGAAGACAAGATCTGCTTTT
TGCTTGTACTGGGTCTCTCTGGTTAGACCAGATCTGAGCCTGGGAGCTCTCTGGCTAACTAGGGAACCCA
CTGCTTAAGCCTCAATAAAGCTTGCCTTGAGTGCTTCAAGTAGTGTGTGCCCGTCTGTTGTGTGACTCTG
GTAACTAGAGATCCCTCAGACCCTTTTAGTCAGTGTGGAAAATCTCTAGCAGGGCCCGTTTAAACCCGCT
GATCAGCCTCGACTGTGCCTTCTAGTTGCCAGCCATCTGTTGTTTGCCCCTCCCCCGTGCCTTCCTTGAC
CCTGGAAGGTGCCACTCCCACTGTCCTTTCCTAATAAAATGAGGAAATTGCATCGCATTGTCTGAGTAGG
TGTCATTCTATTCTGGGGGGTGGGGTGGGGCAGGACAGCAAGGGGGAGGATTGGGAAGACAATAGCAGGC
ATGCTGGGGATGCGGTGGGCTCTATGGCTTCTGAGGCGGAAAGAACCAGCTGGGGCTCTAGGGGGTATCC
CC
[124 nt withheld, positions 6793-6916]
C
[91 nt withheld, positions 6918-7008]
A
[49 nt withheld, positions 7010-7058]
CCTTTGACGTTGGAGTCCACGTTCTTT
[37 nt withheld, positions 7086-7122]
ACCCTATCTCGGTCTATTCTTTTGATTTATAAGGGATTTTGCCGATTTCGGCCTATTGGTTAAAAAATGA
GCTGATTTAACAAAAATTTAACGCGAATTAATTCTGTGGAATGTGTGTCAGTTAGGGTGTGGAAAGTCCC
CAGGCTCCCCAGCAGGCAGAAGTATGCAAAGCATGCATCTCAATTAGTCAGCAACCAGGTGTGGAAAGTC
CCCAGGCTCCCCAGCAGGCAGAAGTATGCAAAGCATGCATCTCAATTAGTCAGCAACCATAGTCCCGCCC
CTAACTCCGCCCATCCCGCCCCTAACTCCGCCCAGTTCCGCCCATTCTCCGCCCCATGGCTGACTAATTT
TTTTTATTTATGCAGAGGCCGAGGCCGCCTCTGCCTCTGAGCTATTCCAGAAGTAGTGAGGAGGCTTTTT
TGGAGGCCTAGGCTTTTGCAAAAAGCTCCCGGGAGCTTGTATATCCATTTTCGGATCTGATCAGCACGTG
TTGACAATTAATCATCGGCATAGTATATCGGCATAGTATAATACGACAAGGTGAGGAACTAAACCATGGC
CAAGTTGACCAGTGCCGTTCCGGTGCTCACCGCGCGCGACGTCGCCGGAGCGGTCGAGTTCTGGACCGAC
CGGCTCGGGTTCTCCCGGGACTTCGTGGAGGACGACTTCGCCGGTGTGGTCCGGGACGACGTGACCCTGT
TCATCAGCGCGGTCCAGGACCAGGTGGTGCCGGACAACACCCTGGCCTGGGTGTGGGTGCGCGGCCTGGA
CGAGCTGTACGCCGAGTGGTCGGAGGTCGTGTCCACGAACTTCCGGGACGCCTCCGGGCCGGCCATGACC
GAGATCGGCGAGCAGCCGTGGGGGCGGGAGTTCGCCCTGCGCGACCCGGCCGGCAACTGCGTGCACTTCG
TGGCCGAGGAGCAGGACTGACACGTGCTACGAGATTTCGATTCCACCGCCGCCTTCTATGAAAGGTTGGG
CTTCGGAATCGTTTTCCGGGACGCCGGCTGGATGATCCTCCAGCGCGGGGATCTCATGCTGGAGTTCTTC
GCCCACCCCAACTTGTTTATTGCAGCTTATAATGGTTACAAATAAAGCAATAGCATCACAAATTTCACAA
ATAAAGCATTTTTTTCACTGCATTCTAGTTGTGGTTTGTCCAAACTCATCAATGTATCTTATCATGTCTG
TATACCGTCGACCTCTAGCTAGAGCTTGGCGTAATCATGGTCATAGCTGTTTCCTGTGTGAAATTGTTAT
CCGCTCACAATTCCACACAACATACGAGCCGGAAGCATAAAGTGTAAAGCCTGGGGTGCCTAATGAGTGA
GCTAACTCACATTAATTGCGTTGCGCTCACTGCCCGCTTTCCAGTCGGGAAACCTGTCGTGCCAGCTGCA
TTAATGAATCGGCCAACGCGCGGGGAGAGGCGGTTTGCGTATTGGGCGCTCTTCCGCTTCCTCGCTCACT
GACTCGCTGCGCTCGGTCGTTCGGCTGCGGCGAGCGGTATCAGCTCACTCAAAGGCGGTAATACGGTTAT
CCACAGAATCAGGGGATAACGCAGGAAAGAACATGTGAGCAAAAGGCCAGCAAAAGGCCAGGAACCGTAA
AAAGGCCGCGTTGCTGGCGTTTTTCCATAGGCTCCGCCCCCCTGACGAGCATCACAAAAATCGACGCTCA
AGTCAGAGGTGGCGAAACCCGACAGGACTATAAAGATACCAGGCGTTTCCCCCTGGAAGCTCCCTCGTGC
GCTCTCCTGTTCCGACCCTGCCGCTTACCGGATACCTGTCCGCCTTTCTCCCTTCGGGAAGCGTGGCGCT
TTCTCATAGCTCACGCTGTAGGTATCTCAGTTCGGTGTAGGTCGTTCGCTCCAAGCTGGGCTGTGTGCAC
GAACCCCCCGTTCAGCCCGACCGCTGCGCCTTATCCGGTAACTATCGTCTTGAGTCCAACCCGGTAAGAC
ACGACTTATCGCCACTGGCAGCAGCCACTGGTAACAGGATTAGCAGAGCGAGGTATGTAGGCGGTGCTAC
AGAGTTCTTGAAGTGGTGGCCTAACTACGGCTACACTAGAAGAACAGTATTTGGTATCTGCGCTCTGCTG
AAGCCAGTTACCTTCGGAAAAAGAGTTGGTAGCTCTTGATCCGGCAAACAAACCACCGCTGGTAGCGGTG
GTTTTTTTGTTTGCAAGCAGCAGATTACGCGCAGAAAAAAAGGATCTCAAGAAGATCCTTTGATCTTTTC
TACGGGGTCTGACGCTCAGTGGAACGAAAACTCACGTTAAGGGATTTTGGTCATGAGATTATCAAAAAGG
ATCTTCACCTAGATCCTTTTAAATTAAAAATGAAGTTTTAAATCAATCTAAAGTATATATGAGTAAACTT
GGTCTGACAGTTACCAATGCTTAATCAGTGAGGCACCTATCTCAGCGATCTGTCTATTTCGTTCATCCAT
AGTTGCCTGACTCCCCGTCGTGTAGATAACTACGATACGGGAGGGCTTACCATCTGGCCCCAGTGCTGCA
ATGATACCGCGAGACCCACGCTCACCGGCTCCAGATTTATCAGCAATAAACCAGCCAGCCGGAAGGGCCG
AGCGCAGAAGTGGTCCTGCAACTTTATCCGCCTCCATCCAGTCTATTAATTGTTGCCGGGAAGCTAGAGT
AAGTAGTTCGCCAGTTAATAGTTTGCGCAACGTTGTTGCCATTGCTACAGGCATCGTGGTGTCACGCTCG
TCGTTTGGTATGGCTTCATTCAGCTCCGGTTCCCAACGATCAAGGCGAGTTACATGATCCCCCATGTTGT
GCAAAAAAGCGGTTAGCTCCTTCGGTCCTCCGATCGTTGTCAGAAGTAAGTTGGCCGCAGTGTTATCACT
CATGGTTATGGCAGCACTGCATAATTCTCTTACTGTCATGCCATCCGTAAGATGCTTTTCTGTGACTGGT
GAGTACTCAACCAAGTCATTCTGAGAATAGTGTATGCGGCGACCGAGTTGCTCTTGCCCGGCGTCAATAC
GGGATAATACCGCGCCACATAGCAGAACTTTAAAAGTGCTCATCATTGGAAAACGTTCTTCGGGGCGAAA
ACTCTCAAGGATCTTACCGCTGTTGAGATCCAGTTCGATGTAACCCACTCGTGCACCCAACTGATCTTCA
GCATCTTTTACTTTCACCAGCGTTTCTGGGTGAGCAAAAACAGGAAGGCAAAATGCCGCAAAAAAGGGAA
TAAGGGCGACACGGAAATGTTGAATACTCATACTCTTCCTTTTTCAATATTATTGAAGCATTTATCAGGG
TTATTGTCTCATGAGCGGATACATATTTGAATGTATTTAGAAAAATAAACAAATAGGGGTTCCGCGCACA
TTTCCCCGAAAAGTGCCACCTGACGTCGACGGATCGGGAGATCTCCCGATCCCCTATGGTGCACTCTCAG
TACAATCTGCTCTGATGCCGCATAGTTAAGCCAGTATCTGCTCCCTGCTTGTGTGTTGGAGGTCGCTGAG
TAGTGCGCGAGCAAAATTTAAGCTACAACAAGGCAAGGCTTGACCGACAATTGCATGAAGAATCTGCTTA
GGGTTAGGCGTTTTGCGCTGCTTCGCGATGTACGGGCCAGATATACGCGTTGACATTGATTATTGACTAG
TTATTAATAGTAATCAATTACGGGGTCATTAGTTCATAGCCCATATATGGAGTTCCGCGTTACATAACTT
ACGGTAAATGGCCCGCCTGGCTGACCGCCCAACGACCCCCGCCCATTGACGTCAATAATGACGTATGTTC
CCATAGTAACGCCAATAGGGACTTTCCATTGACGTCAATGGGTGGAGTATTTACGGTAAACTGCCCACTT
GGCAGTACATCAAGTGTATCATATGCCAAGTACGCCCCCTATTGACGTCAATGACGGTAAATGGCCCGCC
TGGCATTATGCCCAGTACATGACCTTATGGGACTTTCCTACTTGGCAGTACATCTACGTATTAGTCATCG
CTATTACCATGGTGATGCGGTTTTGGCAGTACATCAATGGGCGTGGATAGCGGTTTGACTCACGGGGATT
TCCAAGTCTCCACCCCATTGACGTCAATGGGAGTTTGTTTTGGCACCAAAATCAACGGGACTTTCCAAAA
TGTCGTAACAACTCCGCCCCATTGACGCAAATGGGCGGTAGGCGTGTACGGTGGGAGGTCTATATAAGCA
GCGCGTTTTGCCTGTACTGGGTCTCTCTGGTTAGACCAGATCTGAGCCTGGGAGCTCTCTGGCTAACTAG
GGAACCCACTGCTTAAGCCTCAATAAAGCTTGCCTTGAGTGCTTCAAGTAGTGTGTGCCCGTCTGTTGTG
TGACTCTGGTAACTAGAGATCCCTCAGACCCTTTTAGTCAGTGTGGAAAATCTCTAGCAGTGGCGCCCGA
ACAGGGACTTGAAAGCGAAAGGGAAACCAGAGGAGCTCTCTCGACGCAGGACTCGGCTTGCTGAAGCGCG
CACGGCAAGAGGCGAGGGGCGGCGACTGGTGAGTACGCCAAAAATTTTGACTAGCGGAGGCTAGAAGGAG
AGAGATGGGTGCGAGAGCGTCAGTATTAAGCGGGGGAGAATTAGATCGCGATGGGAAAAAATTCGGTTAA
GGCCAGGGGGAAAGAAAAAATATAAATTAAAACATATAGTATGGGCAAGCAGGGAGCTAGAACGATTCGC
AGTTAATCCTGGCCTGTTAGAAACATCAGAAGGCTGTAGACAAATACTGGGACAGCTACAACCATCCCTT
CAGACAGGATCAGAAGAACTTAGATCATTATATAATACAGTAGCAACCCTCTATTGTGTGCATCAAAGGA
TAGAGATAAAAGACACCAAGGAAGCTTTAGACAAGATAGAGGAAGAGCAAAACAAAAGTAAGACCACCGC
ACAGCAAGCGGCCGCTGATCTTCAGACCTGGAGGAGGAGATATGAGGGACAATTGGAGAAGTGAATTATA
TAAATATAAAGTAGTAAAAATTGAACCATTAGGAGTAGCACCCACCAAGGCAAAGAGAAGAGTGGTGCAG
AGAGAAAAAAGAGCAGTGGGAATAGGAGCTTTGTTCCTTGGGTTCTTGGGAGCAGCAGGAAGCACTATGG
GCGCAGCGTCAATGACGCTGACGGTACAGGCCAGACAATTATTGTCTGGTATAGTGCAGCAGCAGAACAA
TTTGCTGAGGGCTATTGAGGCGCAACAGCATCTGTTGCAACTCACAGTCTGGGGCATCAAGCAGCTCCAG
GCAAGAATCCTGGCTGTGGAAAGATACCTAAAGGATCAACAGCTCCTGGGGATTTGGGGTTGCTCTGGAA
AACTCATTTGCACCACTGCTGTGCCTTGGAATGCTAGTTGGAGTAATAAATCTCTGGAACAGATTTGGAA
TCACACGACCTGGATGGAGTGGGACAGAGAAATTAACAATTACACAAGCTTAATACACTCCTTAATTGAA
GAATCGCAAAACCAGCAAGAAAAGAATGAACAAGAATTATTGGAATTAGATAAATGGGCAAGTTTGTGGA
ATTGGTTTAACATAACAAATTGGCTGTGGTATATAAAATTATTCATAATGATAGTAGGAGGCTTGGTAGG
TTTAAGAATAGTTTTTGCTGTACTTTCTATAGTGAATAGAGTTAGGCAGGGATATTCACCATTATCGTTT
CAGACCCACCTCCCAACCCCGAGGGGACCCGACAGGCCCGAAGGAATAGAAGAAGAAGGTGGAGAGAGAG
ACAGAGACAGATCCATTCGATTAGTGAACGGATCGGCACTGCGTGCGCCAATTCTGCAGACAAATGGCAG
TATTCATCCACAATTTTAAAAGAAAAGGGGGGATTGGGGGGTACAGTGCAGGGGAAAGAATAGTAGACAT
AATAGCAACAGACATACAAACTAAAGAATTACAAAAACAAATTACAAAAATTCAAAATTTTCGGGTTTAT
TACAGGGACAGCAGAGATCCAGTTTGGTTAATTAAGGTACCGAGGGCCTATTTCCCATGATTCCTTCATA
TTTGCATATACGATACAAGGCTGTTAGAGAGATAATTAGAATTAATTTGACTGTAAACACAAAGATATTA
GTACAAAATACGTGACGTAGAAAGTAATAATTTCTTGGGTAGTTTGCAGTTTTAAAATTATGTTTTAAAA
TGGACTATCATATGCTTACCGTAACTTGAAAGTATTTCGATTTCTTGGCTTTATATATCTTGTGGAAAGG
ACGAAACACCGCCGGGTAGCTCGGAGGTCG
Features (pLannotate 1.2.2; 34 found; start..end, strand, type, name):
      1..76      +  misc_RNA       gRNA scaffold: guide RNA scaffold for the Streptococcus pyogenes CRISPR/Cas9 system
    107..617     +  promoter       hPGK promoter: human phosphoglycerate kinase 1 promoter
    666..851     +  CDS            KRAB: Krüppel-associated box (KRAB) transcriptional repression domain from the human zinc finger protein ZNF10 (Margolin et al., 1994)
    873..4976    +  CDS            Cas9: Cas9 (Csn1) endonuclease from the Streptococcus pyogenes Type II CRISPR/Cas system generates RNA-guided double strand breaks in DNA
   5175..5573    +  CDS            BSD: blasticidin S deaminase; Aspergillus terreus BSD; confers resistance to blasticidin
   5574..5595    +  misc_feature   MCS (fragment): pBluescript multiple cloning site
   5598..6186    +  misc_feature   WPRE: woodchuck hepatitis virus posttranscriptional regulatory element
   6237..6256    +  misc_feature   cPPT/CTS (fragment): central polypurine tract and central termination sequence of HIV-1
   6258..6491    +  LTR            3' LTR (ΔU3): self-inactivating 3' long terminal repeat (LTR) from HIV-1
   6523..6747    +  polyA_signal   bGH poly(A) signal: bovine growth hormone polyadenylation signal
   6751..6772    +  promoter       SV40 promoter (fragment): SV40 enhancer and early promoter
   6793..7221    +  rep_origin     f1 ori (sequence partly withheld): f1 bacteriophage origin of replication; arrow indicates direction of (+) strand synthesis
   7235..7564    +  promoter       SV40 promoter: SV40 enhancer and early promoter
   7612..7659    +  promoter       EM7 promoter: synthetic bacterial promoter&nbsp
   7678..8052    +  CDS            BleoR: antibiotic-binding protein; Sh ble from Streptoalloteichus hindustanus; confers resistance to bleomycin, phleomycin, and Zeocin™
   8062..8187    +  CDS            ble (fragment): BLE_KLEPN - Experimental evidence at protein level: Swiss-Prot protein existence level 1. Binding protein with a strong affinity to the bleomycin family of antibiotics. Binds to CL990; an antimitotic-antibiotic compound. From Klebsiella pneumoniae.
   8182..8303    +  polyA_signal   SV40 poly(A) signal: SV40 polyadenylation signal
   8374..8396    -  protein_bind   lac operator (fragment): The lac repressor binds to the lac operator to inhibit transcription in E. coli. This inhibition can be relieved by adding lactose or isopropyl-β-D-thiogalactopyranoside (IPTG). lac repressor encoded by lacI
   8400..8430    -  promoter       lac promoter: promoter for the E. coli lac operon
   8445..8466    -  protein_bind   CAP binding site: CAP binding activates transcription in the presence of cAMP. E. coli catabolite activator protein
   8479..8571    -  CDS            lacI (fragment): lac repressor; lacI; The lac repressor binds to the lac operator to inhibit transcription in E. coli. This inhibition can be relieved by adding lactose or isopropyl-β-D-thiogalactopyranoside (IPTG).
   8754..9342    -  rep_origin     ori: high-copy-number ColE1/pMB1/pBR322/pUC origin of replication
   9513..10373   -  CDS            AmpR: β-lactamase; bla; confers resistance to ampicillin, carbenicillin, and related antibiotics
  10374..10478   -  promoter       AmpR promoter: bla
  10537..10589   -  misc_feature   bom (fragment): basis of mobility region from pBR322
  10744..11123   +  enhancer       CMV enhancer: human cytomegalovirus immediate early enhancer
  11124..11323   +  promoter       CMV promoter: human cytomegalovirus (CMV) immediate early promoter
  11341..11521   +  LTR            5' LTR (truncated): truncated 5' long terminal repeat (LTR) from HIV-1
  11568..11693   +  misc_feature   HIV-1 Ψ: packaging signal of human immunodeficiency virus type 1
  11677..12040   +  CDS            HIV-1 gag (fragment): gag protein from human immunodeficiency virus 1; gag
  12186..12419   +  misc_feature   RRE: The Rev response element (RRE) of HIV-1 allows for Rev-dependent mRNA export from the nucleus to the cytoplasm.
  12796..12896   +  CDS            Rev (fragment): human immunodeficiency virus 1 (HIV-1) Rev protein; rev; enhances nuclear export of unspliced and incompletely spliced viral mRNAs
  12946..13063   +  misc_feature   cPPT/CTS: central polypurine tract and central termination sequence of HIV-1
  13114..13354   +  promoter       U6 promoter: RNA polymerase III promoter for human U6 snRNA
