[The description below was written by a language model from this plasmid's Addgene catalogue record and pLannotate feature annotations shown in this document.]
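Description:
Lenti-(BB)-hPGK-KRAB-dCas9-P2A-BlastR VEGFA-TSS-guide2 is a single-vector lentiviral CRISPR interference construct of about 13.4 kb, built by inserting a guide directed at the human VEGFA transcription start site into the parental Lenti-(BB)-hPGK-KRAB-dCas9-P2A-BlastR backbone. It is propagated in E. coli through a high-copy pUC-type origin with ampicillin resistance; the backbone also carries an f1 origin and an SV40/EM7-driven bleomycin/Zeocin resistance cassette lying outside the viral transfer region. The HIV-1-derived transfer cassette has a CMV enhancer/promoter fused to a truncated 5' LTR, the Ψ packaging signal with a gag fragment, the RRE, cPPT/CTS, WPRE and a self-inactivating ΔU3 3' LTR followed by a bGH polyadenylation signal. This layout allows packaging in producer cells when helper functions are supplied in trans, and integration of a provirus with inactivated LTR promoter activity.

Two expression units sit between the LTRs. A human U6 RNA polymerase III promoter drives the VEGFA-targeting spacer joined to the S. pyogenes guide RNA scaffold; because the sequence numbering starts at the scaffold, this unit spans the origin of the circular map. Downstream, the human PGK promoter drives the ZNF10 KRAB repression domain fused to Cas9, which the catalogue describes as catalytically inactive (the automated annotation labels it simply as Cas9). This is linked through a 2A peptide to blasticidin S deaminase, so transduced cells can be selected with blasticidin. The record lists a C-terminal HA tag, which is not annotated in the feature table. The guide recruits KRAB-dCas9 to the VEGFA promoter to silence transcription without cutting DNA, and the stated purpose is CRISPR-mediated repression of VEGFA in mammalian cells.
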