Addgene plasmid #125441: Lenti-(BB)-hPGK-KRAB-dCas9-P2A-BlastR VEGFA-TSS-guide2
Purpose: CRISPR-mediated repression of VEGFA. KRAB domain and Catalytically inactive Cas9 from S. pyogenes with 2A-BlastR under the hPGK promoter.
Depositing lab: Jorge Ferrer. Depositing organization: Imperial College London. Publication: Human pancreatic islet three-dimensional chromatin architecture provides insights into the genetics of type 2 diabetes. Miguel-Escalada I, Bonas-Guarch S, Cebola I, Ponsa-Cobas J, Mendieta-Esteban J, Atla G, Javierre BM, Rolando DMY, Farabella I, Morgan CC, Garcia-Hurtado J, Beucher A, Moran I, Pasquali L, Ramos-Rodriguez M, Appel EVR, Linneberg A, Gjesing AP, Witte DR, Pedersen O, Grarup N, Ravassard P, Torrents D, Mercader JM, Piemonti L, Berney T, de Koning EJP, Kerr-Conte J, Pattou F, Fedko IO, Groop L, Prokopenko I, Hansen T, Marti-Renom MA, Fraser P, Ferrer J. Nat Genet. 2019 Jun 28. pii: 10.1038/s41588-019-0457-0. doi: 10.1038/s41588-019-0457-0. PubMed 31253982.
Backbone
  Vector backbone: Lenti-(BB)-hPGK-KRAB-dCas9-P2A-BlastR
  Backbone manufacturer: Jorge Ferrer (Addgene #118155)
  Vector type: Mammalian Expression, Lentiviral, CRISPR
  Selectable markers: Blasticidin
Growth in bacteria
  Bacterial resistance: Ampicillin, 100 μg/mL
  Growth temperature: 37°C
  Growth strain: Stbl3
  Copy number: High Copy
Gene/Insert
  Gene/Insert name: KRAB-dCas9-2A-BlastR
  gRNA/shRNA sequence: CCGGGTAGCTCGGAGGTCG
  Species: H. sapiens (human)
  Promoter: hPGK and U6
  Tag / fusion protein: HA (C terminal on backbone)
  Cloning method: Restriction Enzyme; 5′ cloning site Unknown (destroyed during cloning); 3′ cloning site Unknown (destroyed during cloning)
  Sequencing primers: 5′ GATCCGCCACCATGGATGC
Terms and licenses: Academic/Nonprofit Terms; Industry Terms: Not Available to Industry
How to cite: Lenti-(BB)-hPGK-KRAB-dCas9-P2A-BlastR VEGFA-TSS-guide2 was a gift from Jorge Ferrer (Addgene plasmid # 125441 ; http://n2t.net/addgene:125441 ; RRID:Addgene_125441)
