>Addgene plasmid #125441 | Lenti-(BB)-hPGK-KRAB-dCas9-P2A-BlastR VEGFA-TSS-guide2 | depositor partial sequence | sequence record 240060 | Guide RNA, gRNA scaffold
NNNNNNNNNGNTTTAAAANGNACTATNATATNCTTACCGTAACTTGAAAGTATTTCGATTTCTTGGCTTT
ATATATCTTGTGGAAAGGACGAAACACCGCCGGGTAGCTCGGAGGTCGGTTTTAGAGCTAGAAATAGCAA
GTTAAAATAAGGCTAGTCCGTTATCAACTTGAAAAAGTGGCACCGAGTCGGTGCTTTTTTGAATTCGCTA
GCTAGGTCTTGAAAGGGGTTGGGGTTGCGCCTTTTCCAAGGCAGCCCTGGGTTTGCGCAGGGACGCGGCT
GCTCTGGGCGTGGTTCCGGGAAACGCAGCGGCGCCGACCCTGGGTCTCGCACATTCTTCACGTCCGTTCG
CAGCGTCACCCGGATCTTCGCCGCTACCCTTGTGGGCCCCCCGGCGACGCTTCCTGCTCCGCCCCTAAGT
CGGGAAGGTTCCTTGCGGTTCGCGGCGTGCCGGACGTGACAAACGGAAGCCGCACGTCTCACTAGTACCC
TCGCAGACGGACAGCGCCAGGGAGCAATGGCAGCGCGCCGACCGCGATGGGCTGTGGCCAATAGCGGCTG
CTCAGCAGGGCGCGCCGAGAGCAGCGGCCGGGAAGGGGCGGTGCGGGAGGCGGGGTGTGGGGCGGTAGTG
NNNNNNCNGNNNNNGCCNNNGNNNNGNTNCNNNATTCTGNNNNCTCCGGANNNNNNGNNNNNNNTC
